>Addgene plasmid #87697 | pcDNA-I-PhoCl-HCVp | depositor full sequence | sequence record 171151 | pcDNA-I-PhoCl-HCVp sequence 7602 bps
GACGGATCGGGAGATCTCCCGATCCCCTATGGTCGACTCTCAGTACAATCTGCTCTGATGCCGCATAGTT
AAGCCAGTATCTGCTCCCTGCTTGTGTGTTGGAGGTCGCTGAGTAGTGCGCGAGCAAAATTTAAGCTACA
ACAAGGCAAGGCTTGACCGACAATTGCATGAAGAATCTGCTTAGGGTTAGGCGTTTTGCGCTGCTTCGCG
ATGTACGGGCCAGATATACGCGTTGACATTGATTATTGACTAGTTATTAATAGTAATCAATTACGGGGTC
ATTAGTTCATAGCCCATATATGGAGTTCCGCGTTACATAACTTACGGTAAATGGCCCGCCTGGCTGACCG
CCCAACGACCCCCGCCCATTGACGTCAATAATGACGTATGTTCCCATAGTAACGCCAATAGGGACTTTCC
ATTGACGTCAATGGGTGGACTATTTACGGTAAACTGCCCACTTGGCAGTACATCAAGTGTATCATATGCC
AAGTACGCCCCCTATTGACGTCAATGACGGTAAATGGCCCGCCTGGCATTATGCCCAGTACATGACCTTA
TGGGACTTTCCTACTTGGCAGTACATCTACGTATTAGTCATCGCTATTACCATGGTGATGCGGTTTTGGC
AGTACATCAATGGGCGTGGATAGCGGTTTGACTCACGGGGATTTCCAAGTCTCCACCCCATTGACGTCAA
TGGGAGTTTGTTTTGGCACCAAAATCAACGGGACTTTCCAAAATGTCGTAACAACTCCGCCCCATTGACG
CAAATGGGCGGTAGGCGTGTACGGTGGGAGGTCTATATAAGCAGAGCTCTCTGGCTAACTAGAGAACCCA
CTGCTTACTGGCTTATCGAAATTAATACGACTCACTATAGGGAGACCCAAGCTAGCCGCCACCATGGCCT
CGAGTATGGTGAGCAAGGGCGAGGAGCTGTTCACCGGGGTGGTGCCCATCCTGGTCGAGCTGGACGGCGA
CGTAAACGGCCACAAGTTCAGCGTGAGGGGCGAGGGCGAGGGCGATGCCACCAACGGCAAGCTGACCCTG
AAGTTCATCTGCACCACCGGCAAGCTGCCCGTGCCCTGGCCCACCCTCGTGACCACCCTGAGCCACGGCG
TGCAGTGCTTCGCCCGCTACCCCGACCACATGAAGCAGCACGACTTCTTCAAGTCCGCCATGCCCGAAGG
CTACGTCCAGGAGCGCACCATCTTCTTCAAGGACGACGGCACCTACAAGACCCGCGCCGAGGTGAAGTTC
GAGGGCGACACCCTGGTGAACCGCATCGAGCTGAAGGGCGTCGACTTCAAGGAGGACGGCAACATCCTGG
GGCACAAGCTGGAGTACAACTTCAACAGCCACAACATCTATATCATGGCCGTCAAGCAGAAGAACGGCAT
CAAGGTGAACTTCAAGATCCGCCACAACGTGGAGGACGGCAGCGTGCAGCTCGCCGACCACTACCAGCAG
AACACCCCCATCGGCGACGGCCCCGTGCTGCTGCCCGACAGCCACTACCTGAGCACCCAGTCCGTGCTGA
GCAAAGACCCCAACGAGAAGCGCGATCACATGGTCCTGCTGGAGTTCCGCACCGCCGCCGGGATCACTCT
CGGCATGGACGAGCTGTACAAGGAATTCAGCGGGTCAGGCGGATCTGGAAGTGGTGGTGGAGAACTTGAT
GAATTGGTATACTTACTAGATGGGCCAGGTTATGACCCTATACATAGTGGCGGTAGTGGGGGATCTGGTG
GCTCAGGAGGGAGCGGATCCATGGTGTCCAAGGGCGAAGAGACAACCATGGTGATCCCTGACTACTTCAA
GCAGAGCTTCCCCGAGGGCTACAGCTGGGAGCGCAGCATGACCTACGAGGACGGCGGCATCTGCATCGCC
ACCAACGACATCACAATGGAGGGGGACAGCTTCATCAACAAGATCCACTTCAAGGGCACGAACTTCCCCC
CCAACGGCCCCGTGATGCAGAAGAGGACCGTGGGCTGGGAGGCCAGCACCGAGAAGATGTACGAGCGCGA
CGGCGTGCTGAAGGGCGACGTGAAGATGAAGCTGCTGCTGAAGGGCGGCGGCCACTATCGCTGCGACTAC
CGCACCACCTACAAGGTCAAGCAGAAGCCCGTAAAGCTGCCCGACTACCACTTCGTGGACCACCGCATCG
AGATCCTGAGCCACGACAAGGACTACAACAAGGTGAAGCTGTACGAGCACGCCGTGGCCCGCAACTCCAC
CGACAGCATGGACGAGCTGTACAAGGGTGGCAGCGGTGGCATGGTGAGCAAGGGCGAGGAGACCATTACA
AGCGTGATCAAGCCTGACATGAAGAACAAGCTGCGCATGGAGGGCAACGTGAACGGCCACGCCTTCGTGA
TCGAGGGCGAGGGCAGCGGCAAGCCCTTCGAGGGCATCCAGACGATTGATTTGGAGGTGAAGGAGGGCGC
CCCGCTGCCCTTCGCCTACGACATCCTGACCACCGCCTTCCACTACGGCAACCGCGTGTTCACCAAGTAC
CCACGGGGAGGTAGCACCGACGGCATGGACGAGCTGTACAAGTCTAGAGGCAGTGGAACAGGGGGTTCTG
TTGTTATTGTTGGTAGAATTATTTTATCTGGTAGTGGTAGTATCACGGCCTACTCCCAACAGACGCGGGG
CCTACTTGGTTGCATCATCACTAGCCTCACAGGCCGGGACAAGAACCAGGTCGAAGGGGAGGTTCAAGTG
GTTTCTACCGCAACACAATCTTTCCTGGCGACCTGCGTCAACGGCGTGTGCTGGACTGTCTACCATGGCG
CTGGCTCGAAGACCCTAGCCGGTCCAAAAGGTCCAATCACCCAAATGTACACCAATGTAGACCAGGACCT
CGTCGGCTGGCAGGCGCCTCCAGGGGCGCGCTCCTTGACACCATGCACCTGTGGCAGCTCGGACCTTTAC
TTGGTCACGAGACATGCTGATGTCATTCCGGTGCGCCGGCGAGGCGACAGCAGGGGAAGTCTACTCTCCC
CCAGGCCCGTCTCCTACCTGAAAGGCTCCTCGGGTGGTCCATTGCTTTGCCCTTCGGGGCACGCTGTGGG
CATCTTCCGGGCTGCTGTGTGCACCCGGGGGGTCGCGAAGGCGGTGGACTTCGTGCCCGTTGAGTCTATG
GAAACTACCATGCGGTCTTAAAAGCTTGGTAAACCCGCTGATCAGCCTCGACTGTGCCTTCTAGTTGCCA
GCCATCTGTTGTTTGCCCCTCCCCCGTGCCTTCCTTGACCCTGGAAGGTGCCACTCCCACTGTCCTTTCC
TAATAAAATGAGGAAATTGCATCGCATTGTCTGAGTAGGTGTCATTCTATTCTGGGGGGTGGGGTGGGGC
AGGACAGCAAGGGGGAGGATTGGGAAGACAATAGCAGGCATGCTGGGGATGCGGTGGGCTCTATGGCTTC
TGAGGCGGAAAGAACCAGCTGGGGCTCTAGGGGGTATCCCC
[124 nt withheld, positions 3472-3595]
C
[91 nt withheld, positions 3597-3687]
A
[49 nt withheld, positions 3689-3737]
CCTTTGACGTTGGAGTCCACGTTCTTT
[37 nt withheld, positions 3765-3801]
ACCCTATCTCGGTCTATTCTTTTGATTTATAAGGGATTTTGCCGATTTCGGCCTATTGGTTAAAAAATGA
GCTGATTTAACAAAAATTTAACGCGAATTAATTCTGTGGAATGTGTGTCAGTTAGGGTGTGGAAAGTCCC
CAGGCTCCCCAGCAGGCAGAAGTATGCAAAGCATGCATCTCAATTAGTCAGCAACCAGGTGTGGAAAGTC
CCCAGGCTCCCCAGCAGGCAGAAGTATGCAAAGCATGCATCTCAATTAGTCAGCAACCATAGTCCCGCCC
CTAACTCCGCCCATCCCGCCCCTAACTCCGCCCAGTTCCGCCCATTCTCCGCCCCATGGCTGACTAATTT
TTTTTATTTATGCAGAGGCCGAGGCCGCCTCTGCCTCTGAGCTATTCCAGAAGTAGTGAGGAGGCTTTTT
TGGAGGCCTAGGCTTTTGCAAAAAGCTCCCGGGAGCTTGTATATCCATTTTCGGATCTGATCAAGAGACA
GGATGAGGATCGTTTCGCATGATTGAACAAGATGGATTGCACGCAGGTTCTCCGGCCGCTTGGGTGGAGA
GGCTATTCGGCTATGACTGGGCACAACAGACAATCGGCTGCTCTGATGCCGCCGTGTTCCGGCTGTCAGC
GCAGGGGCGCCCGGTTCTTTTTGTCAAGACCGACCTGTCCGGTGCCCTGAATGAACTGCAGGACGAGGCA
GCGCGGCTATCGTGGCTGGCCACGACGGGCGTTCCTTGCGCAGCTGTGCTCGACGTTGTCACTGAAGCGG
GAAGGGACTGGCTGCTATTGGGCGAAGTGCCGGGGCAGGATCTCCTGTCATCTCACCTTGCTCCTGCCGA
GAAAGTATCCATCATGGCTGATGCAATGCGGCGGCTGCATACGCTTGATCCGGCTACCTGCCCATTCGAC
CACCAAGCGAAACATCGCATCGAGCGAGCACGTACTCGGATGGAAGCCGGTCTTGTCGATCAGGATGATC
TGGACGAAGAGCATCAGGGGCTCGCGCCAGCCGAACTGTTCGCCAGGCTCAAGGCGCGCATGCCCGACGG
CGAGGATCTCGTCGTGACCCATGGCGATGCCTGCTTGCCGAATATCATGGTGGAAAATGGCCGCTTTTCT
GGATTCATCGACTGTGGCCGGCTGGGTGTGGCGGACCGCTATCAGGACATAGCGTTGGCTACCCGTGATA
TTGCTGAAGAGCTTGGCGGCGAATGGGCTGACCGCTTCCTCGTGCTTTACGGTATCGCCGCTCCCGATTC
GCAGCGCATCGCCTTCTATCGCCTTCTTGACGAGTTCTTCTGAGCGGGACTCTGGGGTTCGAAATGACCG
ACCAAGCGACGCCCAACCTGCCATCACGAGATTTCGATTCCACCGCCGCCTTCTATGAAAGGTTGGGCTT
CGGAATCGTTTTCCGGGACGCCGGCTGGATGATCCTCCAGCGCGGGGATCTCATGCTGGAGTTCTTCGCC
CACCCCAACTTGTTTATTGCAGCTTATAATGGTTACAAATAAAGCAATAGCATCACAAATTTCACAAATA
AAGCATTTTTTTCACTGCATTCTAGTTGTGGTTTGTCCAAACTCATCAATGTATCTTATCATGTCTGTAT
ACCGTCGACCTCTAGCTAGAGCTTGGCGTAATCATGGTCATAGCTGTTTCCTGTGTGAAATTGTTATCCG
CTCACAATTCCACACAACATACGAGCCGGAAGCATAAAGTGTAAAGCCTGGGGTGCCTAATGAGTGAGCT
AACTCACATTAATTGCGTTGCGCTCACTGCCCGCTTTCCAGTCGGGAAACCTGTCGTGCCAGCTGCATTA
ATGAATCGGCCAACGCGCGGGGAGAGGCGGTTTGCGTATTGGGCGCTCTTCCGCTTCCTCGCTCACTGAC
TCGCTGCGCTCGGTCGTTCGGCTGCGGCGAGCGGTATCAGCTCACTCAAAGGCGGTAATACGGTTATCCA
CAGAATCAGGGGATAACGCAGGAAAGAACATGTGAGCAAAAGGCCAGCAAAAGGCCAGGAACCGTAAAAA
GGCCGCGTTGCTGGCGTTTTTCCATAGGCTCCGCCCCCCTGACGAGCATCACAAAAATCGACGCTCAAGT
CAGAGGTGGCGAAACCCGACAGGACTATAAAGATACCAGGCGTTTCCCCCTGGAAGCTCCCTCGTGCGCT
CTCCTGTTCCGACCCTGCCGCTTACCGGATACCTGTCCGCCTTTCTCCCTTCGGGAAGCGTGGCGCTTTC
TCATAGCTCACGCTGTAGGTATCTCAGTTCGGTGTAGGTCGTTCGCTCCAAGCTGGGCTGTGTGCACGAA
CCCCCCGTTCAGCCCGACCGCTGCGCCTTATCCGGTAACTATCGTCTTGAGTCCAACCCGGTAAGACACG
ACTTATCGCCACTGGCAGCAGCCACTGGTAACAGGATTAGCAGAGCGAGGTATGTAGGCGGTGCTACAGA
GTTCTTGAAGTGGTGGCCTAACTACGGCTACACTAGAAGAACAGTATTTGGTATCTGCGCTCTGCTGAAG
CCAGTTACCTTCGGAAAAAGAGTTGGTAGCTCTTGATCCGGCAAACAAACCACCGCTGGTAGCGGTTTTT
TTGTTTGCAAGCAGCAGATTACGCGCAGAAAAAAAGGATCTCAAGAAGATCCTTTGATCTTTTCTACGGG
GTCTGACGCTCAGTGGAACGAAAACTCACGTTAAGGGATTTTGGTCATGAGATTATCAAAAAGGATCTTC
ACCTAGATCCTTTTAAATTAAAAATGAAGTTTTAAATCAATCTAAAGTATATATGAGTAAACTTGGTCTG
ACAGTTACCAATGCTTAATCAGTGAGGCACCTATCTCAGCGATCTGTCTATTTCGTTCATCCATAGTTGC
CTGACTCCCCGTCGTGTAGATAACTACGATACGGGAGGGCTTACCATCTGGCCCCAGTGCTGCAATGATA
CCGCGAGACCCACGCTCACCGGCTCCAGATTTATCAGCAATAAACCAGCCAGCCGGAAGGGCCGAGCGCA
GAAGTGGTCCTGCAACTTTATCCGCCTCCATCCAGTCTATTAATTGTTGCCGGGAAGCTAGAGTAAGTAG
TTCGCCAGTTAATAGTTTGCGCAACGTTGTTGCCATTGCTACAGGCATCGTGGTGTCACGCTCGTCGTTT
GGTATGGCTTCATTCAGCTCCGGTTCCCAACGATCAAGGCGAGTTACATGATCCCCCATGTTGTGCAAAA
AAGCGGTTAGCTCCTTCGGTCCTCCGATCGTTGTCAGAAGTAAGTTGGCCGCAGTGTTATCACTCATGGT
TATGGCAGCACTGCATAATTCTCTTACTGTCATGCCATCCGTAAGATGCTTTTCTGTGACTGGTGAGTAC
TCAACCAAGTCATTCTGAGAATAGTGTATGCGGCGACCGAGTTGCTCTTGCCCGGCGTCAATACGGGATA
ATACCGCGCCACATAGCAGAACTTTAAAAGTGCTCATCATTGGAAAACGTTCTTCGGGGCGAAAACTCTC
AAGGATCTTACCGCTGTTGAGATCCAGTTCGATGTAACCCACTCGTGCACCCAACTGATCTTCAGCATCT
TTTACTTTCACCAGCGTTTCTGGGTGAGCAAAAACAGGAAGGCAAAATGCCGCAAAAAAGGGAATAAGGG
CGACACGGAAATGTTGAATACTCATACTCTTCCTTTTTCAATATTATTGAAGCATTTATCAGGGTTATTG
TCTCATGAGCGGATACATATTTGAATGTATTTAGAAAAATAAACAAATAGGGGTTCCGCGCACATTTCCC
CGAAAAGTGCCACCTGACGTC
Features (pLannotate 1.2.2; 23 found; start..end, strand, type, name):
     36..80      -  misc_feature   bom (fragment): basis of mobility region from pBR322
    235..614     +  enhancer       CMV enhancer: human cytomegalovirus immediate early enhancer
    615..818     +  promoter       CMV promoter: human cytomegalovirus (CMV) immediate early promoter
    814..847     +  LTR            5' LTR (truncated) (fragment): truncated 5' long terminal repeat (LTR) from HIV-1
    863..881     +  promoter       T7 promoter: promoter for bacteriophage T7 RNA polymerase
    916..1632    +  CDS            EBFP2: EBFP2 is a basic (constitutively fluorescent) blue fluorescent protein published in 2007, derived from Aequorea victoria. It is reported to be a rapidly-maturing monomer with moderate acid sensitivity.
   1801..2526    +  CDS            PhoCl: photocleavable protein that separates into two fragments upon exposure to violet light (Zhang et al., 2017)
   2535..2563    +  CDS            mWasabi (fragment): green variant of teal fluorescent protein mTFP1 (Ai et al., 2008)
   2632..3168    +  CDS            POLG_HCVCO (fragment): Experimental evidence at protein level: Swiss-Prot protein existence level 1. [RNA-directed RNA polymerase]: RNA-dependent RNA polymerase that performs primer-template recognition and RNA synthesis during viral replication. From Hepatitis C virus genotype 1b (isolate Con1) (HCV).
   3202..3426    +  polyA_signal   bGH poly(A) signal: bovine growth hormone polyadenylation signal
   3430..3451    +  promoter       SV40 promoter (fragment): SV40 enhancer and early promoter
   3472..3900    +  rep_origin     f1 ori (sequence partly withheld): f1 bacteriophage origin of replication; arrow indicates direction of (+) strand synthesis
   3914..4243    +  promoter       SV40 promoter: SV40 enhancer and early promoter
   4310..5101    +  CDS            neo: KKA2_KLEPN - Also known as kan, nptII. Experimental evidence at protein level: Swiss-Prot protein existence level 1. Resistance to kanamycin, neomycin, paromomycin, ribostamycin, butirosin and gentamicin B. From Klebsiella pneumoniae.
   5125..5283    +  CDS            ble (fragment): BLE_KLEPN - Experimental evidence at protein level: Swiss-Prot protein existence level 1. Binding protein with a strong affinity to the bleomycin family of antibiotics. Binds to CL990; an antimitotic-antibiotic compound. From Klebsiella pneumoniae.
   5278..5399    +  polyA_signal   SV40 poly(A) signal: SV40 polyadenylation signal
   5472..5488    -  protein_bind   lac operator: The lac repressor binds to the lac operator to inhibit transcription in E. coli. This inhibition can be relieved by adding lactose or isopropyl-β-D-thiogalactopyranoside (IPTG). lac repressor encoded by lacI
   5496..5526    -  promoter       lac promoter: promoter for the E. coli lac operon
   5541..5562    -  protein_bind   CAP binding site: CAP binding activates transcription in the presence of cAMP. E. coli catabolite activator protein
   5575..5667    -  CDS            lacI (fragment): lac repressor; lacI; The lac repressor binds to the lac operator to inhibit transcription in E. coli. This inhibition can be relieved by adding lactose or isopropyl-β-D-thiogalactopyranoside (IPTG).
   5850..6435    -  rep_origin     ori: high-copy-number ColE1/pMB1/pBR322/pUC origin of replication
   6606..7466    -  CDS            AmpR: β-lactamase; bla; confers resistance to ampicillin, carbenicillin, and related antibiotics
   7467..7571    -  promoter       AmpR promoter: bla
