>Addgene plasmid #87697 | pcDNA-I-PhoCl-HCVp | addgene full sequence | sequence record 177056 | Addgene NGS Result
AGCCAGTATCTGCTCCCTGCTTGTGTGTTGGAGGTCGCTGAGTAGTGCGCGAGCAAAATTTAAGCTACAA
CAAGGCAAGGCTTGACCGACAATTGCATGAAGAATCTGCTTAGGGTTAGGCGTTTTGCGCTGCTTCGCGA
TGTACGGGCCAGATATACGCGTTGACATTGATTATTGACTAGTTATTAATAGTAATCAATTACGGGGTCA
TTAGTTCATAGCCCATATATGGAGTTCCGCGTTACATAACTTACGGTAAATGGCCCGCCTGGCTGACCGC
CCAACGACCCCCGCCCATTGACGTCAATAATGACGTATGTTCCCATAGTAACGCCAATAGGGACTTTCCA
TTGACGTCAATGGGTGGAGTATTTACGGTAAACTGCCCACTTGGCAGTACATCAAGTGTATCATATGCCA
AGTACGCCCCCTATTGACGTCAATGACGGTAAATGGCCCGCCTGGCATTATGCCCAGTACATGACCTTAT
GGGACTTTCCTACTTGGCAGTACATCTACGTATTAGTCATCGCTATTACCATGGTGATGCGGTTTTGGCA
GTACATCAATGGGCGTGGATAGCGGTTTGACTCACGGGGATTTCCAAGTCTCCACCCCATTGACGTCAAT
GGGAGTTTGTTTTGGCACCAAAATCAACGGGACTTTCCAAAATGTCGTAACAACTCCGCCCCATTGACGC
AAATGGGCGGTAGGCGTGTACGGTGGGAGGTCTATATAAGCAGAGCTCTCTGGCTAACTAGAGAACCCAC
TGCTTACTGGCTTATCGAAATTAATACGACTCACTATAGGGAGACCCAAGCTGGCTAGCGTGCCGCCACC
ATGGCCTCGAGAATGGTGAGCAAGGGCGAGGAGCTGTTCACCGGGGTGGTGCCCATCCTGGTCGAGCTGG
ACGGCGACGTAAACGGCCACAAGTTCAGCGTGAGGGGCGAGGGCGAGGGCGATGCCACCAACGGCAAGCT
GACCCTGAAGTTCATCTGCACCACCGGCAAGCTGCCCGTGCCCTGGCCCACCCTCGTGACCACCCTGAGC
CACGGCGTGCAGTGCTTCGCCCGCTACCCCGACCACATGAAGCAGCACGACTTCTTCAAGTCCGCCATGC
CCGAAGGCTACGTCCAGGAGCGCACCATCTTCTTCAAGGACGACGGCACCTACAAGACCCGCGCCGAGGT
GAAGTTCGAGGGCGACACCCTGGTGAACCGCATCGAGCTGAAGGGCGTCGACTTCAAGGAGGACGGCAAC
ATCCTGGGGCACAAGCTGGAGTACAACTTCAACAGCCACAACATCTATATCATGGCCGTCAAGCAGAAGA
ACGGCATCAAGGTGAACTTCAAGATCCGCCACAACGTGGAGGACGGCAGCGTGCAGCTCGCCGACCACTA
CCAGCAGAACACCCCCATCGGCGACGGCCCCGTGCTGCTGCCCGACAGCCACTACCTGAGCACCCAGTCC
GTGCTGAGCAAAGACCCCAACGAGAAGCGCGATCACATGGTCCTGCTGGAGTTCCGCACCGCCGCCGGGA
TCACTCTCGGCATGGACGAGCTGTACAAGGAATTCAGCGGGTCAGGCGGATCTGGAAGTGGTGGTGGAGA
ACTTGATGAATTGGTATACTTACTAGATGGGCCAGGTTATGACCCTATACATAGTGGCGGTAGTGGGGGA
TCTGGTGGCTCAGGAGGGAGCGGATCCATGGTGTCCAAGGGCGAAGAGACAACCATAGTGATCCCTGACT
ACTTCAAGCAGAGCTTCCCCGAGGGCTACAGCTGGGAGCGCAGCATGACCTACGAGGACGGCGGCATCTG
CATCGCCACCAACGACATCACAATGGAGGGGGACAGCTTCATCAACAAGATCCACTTCAAGGGCACGAAC
TTCCCCCCCAACGGCCCCGTGATGCAGAAGAGGACCGTGGGCTGGGAGGCCAGCACCGAGAAGATGTACG
AGCGCGACGGCGTGCTGAAGGGCGACGTGAAGATGAAGCTGCTGCTGAAGGGCGGCGGCCACTATCGCTG
CGACTACCGCACCACCTACAAGGTCAAGCAGAAGCCCGTAAAGCTGCCCGACTACCACTTCGTGGACCAC
CGCATCGAGATCCTGAGCCACGACAAGGACTACAACAAGGTGAAGCTGTACGAGCACGCCGTGGCCCGCA
ACTCCACCGACAGCATGGACGAGCTGTACAAGGGTGGCAGCGGTGGCATGGTGAGCAAGGGCGAGGAGAC
CATTACAAGCGTGATCAAGCCTGACATGAAGAACAAGCTGCGCATGGAGGGCAACGTGAACGGCCACGCC
TTCGTGATCGAGGGCGAGGGCAGCGGCAAGCCCTTCGAGGGCATCCAGACGATTGATTTGGAGGTGAAGG
AGGGCGCCCCGCTGCCCTTCGCCTACGACATCCTGACCACCGCCTTCCACTACGGCAACCGCGTGTTCAC
CAAGTACCCACGGGGAGGTAGCACCGACGGCATGGACGAGCTGTACAAGTCTAGAGGCAGTGGAACAGGG
GGTTCTGTTGTTATTGTTGGTAGAATTATTTTATCTGGTAGTGGTAGTATCACGGCCTACTCCCAACAGA
CGCGGGGCCTACTTGGTTGCATCATCACTAGCCTCACAGGCCGGGACAAGAACCAGGTCGAAGGGGAGGT
TCAAGTGGTTTCTACCGCAACACAATCTTTCCTGGCGACCTGCGTCAACGGCGTGTGCTGGACTGTCTAC
CATGGCGCTGGCTCGAAGACCCTAGCCGGTCCAAAAGGTCCAATCACCCAAATGTACACCAATGTAGACC
AGGACCTCGTCGGCTGGCAGGCGCCTCCAGGGGCGCGCTCCTTGACACCATGCACCTGTGGCAGCTCGGA
CCTTTACTTGGTCACGAGACATGCTGATGTCATTCCGGTGCGCCGGCGAGGCGACAGCAGGGGAAGTCTA
CTCTCCCCCAGGCCCGTCTCCTACCTGAAAGGCTCCTCGGGTGGTCCATTGCTTTGCCCTTCGGGGCACG
CTGTGGGCATCTTCCGGGCTGCTGTGTGCACCCGGGGGGTCGCGAAGGCGGTGGACTTCGTGCCCGTTGA
GTCTATGGAAACTACCATGCGGTCTTAAAAGCTTGGTAAACCGCTGATCAGCCTCGACTGTGCCTTCTAG
TTGCCAGCCATCTGTTGTTTGCCCCTCCCCCGTGCCTTCCTTGACCCTGGAAGGTGCCACTCCCACTGTC
CTTTCCTAATAAAATGAGGAAATTGCATCGCATTGTCTGAGTAGGTGTCATTCTATTCTGGGGGGTGGGG
TGGGGCAGGACAGCAAGGGGGAGGATTGGGAAGACAATAGCAGGCATGCTGGGGATGCGGTGGGCTCTAT
GGCTTCTGAGGCGGAAAGAACCAGCTGGGGCTCTAGGGGGTATCCCC
[124 nt withheld, positions 3408-3531]
C
[91 nt withheld, positions 3533-3623]
A
[49 nt withheld, positions 3625-3673]
CCTTTGACGTTGGAGTCCACGTTCTTT
[37 nt withheld, positions 3701-3737]
ACCCTATCTCGGTCTATTCTTTTGATTTATAAGGGATTTTGCCGATTTCGGCCTATTGGTTAAAAAATGA
GCTGATTTAACAAAAATTTAACGCGAATTAATTCTGTGGAATGTGTGTCAGTTAGGGTGTGGAAAGTCCC
CAGGCTCCCCAGCAGGCAGAAGTATGCAAAGCATGCATCTCAATTAGTCAGCAACCAGGTGTGGAAAGTC
CCCAGGCTCCCCAGCAGGCAGAAGTATGCAAAGCATGCATCTCAATTAGTCAGCAACCATAGTCCCGCCC
CTAACTCCGCCCATCCCGCCCCTAACTCCGCCCAGTTCCGCCCATTCTCCGCCCCATGGCTGACTAATTT
TTTTTATTTATGCAGAGGCCGAGGCCGCCTCTGCCTCTGAGCTATTCCAGAAGTAGTGAGGAGGCTTTTT
TGGAGGCCTAGGCTTTTGCAAAAAGCTCCCGGGAGCTTGTATATCCATTTTCGGATCTGATCAAGAGACA
GGATGAGGATCGTTTCGCATGATTGAACAAGATGGATTGCACGCAGGTTCTCCGGCCGCTTGGGTGGAGA
GGCTATTCGGCTATGACTGGGCACAACAGACAATCGGCTGCTCTGATGCCGCCGTGTTCCGGCTGTCAGC
GCAGGGGCGCCCGGTTCTTTTTGTCAAGACCGACCTGTCCGGTGCCCTGAATGAACTGCAGGACGAGGCA
GCGCGGCTATCGTGGCTGGCCACGACGGGCGTTCCTTGCGCAGCTGTGCTCGACGTTGTCACTGAAGCGG
GAAGGGACTGGCTGCTATTGGGCGAAGTGCCGGGGCAGGATCTCCTGTCATCTCACCTTGCTCCTGCCGA
GAAAGTATCCATCATGGCTGATGCAATGCGGCGGCTGCATACGCTTGATCCGGCTACCTGCCCATTCGAC
CACCAAGCGAAACATCGCATCGAGCGAGCACGTACTCGGATGGAAGCCGGTCTTGTCGATCAGGATGATC
TGGACGAAGAGCATCAGGGGCTCGCGCCAGCCGAACTGTTCGCCAGGCTCAAGGCGCGCATGCCCGACGG
CGAGGATCTCGTCGTGACCCATGGCGATGCCTGCTTGCCGAATATCATGGTGGAAAATGGCCGCTTTTCT
GGATTCATCGACTGTGGCCGGCTGGGTGTGGCGGACCGCTATCAGGACATAGCGTTGGCTACCCGTGATA
TTGCTGAAGAGCTTGGCGGCGAATGGGCTGACCGCTTCCTCGTGCTTTACGGTATCGCCGCTCCCGATTC
GCAGCGCATCGCCTTCTATCGCCTTCTTGACGAGTTCTTCTGAGCGGGACTCTGGGGTTCGAAATGACCG
ACCAAGCGACGCCCAACCTGCCATCACGAGATTTCGATTCCACCGCCGCCTTCTATGAAAGGTTGGGCTT
CGGAATCGTTTTCCGGGACGCCGGCTGGATGATCCTCCAGCGCGGGGATCTCATGCTGGAGTTCTTCGCC
CACCCCAACTTGTTTATTGCAGCTTATAATGGTTACAAATAAAGCAATAGCATCACAAATTTCACAAATA
AAGCATTTTTTTCACTGCATTCTAGTTGTGGTTTGTCCAAACTCATCAATGTATCTTATCATGTCTGTAT
ACCGTCGACCTCTAGCTAGAGCTTGGCGTAATCATGGTCATAGCTGTTTCCTGTGTGAAATTGTTATCCG
CTCACAATTCCACACAACATACGAGCCGGAAGCATAAAGTGTAAAGCCTGGGGTGCCTAATGAGTGAGCT
AACTCACATTAATTGCGTTGCGCTCACTGCCCGCTTTCCAGTCGGGAAACCTGTCGTGCCAGCTGCATTA
ATGAATCGGCCAACGCGCGGGGAGAGGCGGTTTGCGTATTGGGCGCTCTTCCGCTTCCTCGCTCACTGAC
TCGCTGCGCTCGGTCGTTCGGCTGCGGCGAGCGGTATCAGCTCACTCAAAGGCGGTAATACGGTTATCCA
CAGAATCAGGGGATAACGCAGGAAAGAACATGTGAGCAAAAGGCCAGCAAAAGGCCAGGAACCGTAAAAA
GGCCGCGTTGCTGGCGTTTTTCCATAGGCTCCGCCCCCCTGACGAGCATCACAAAAATCGACGCTCAAGT
CAGAGGTGGCGAAACCCGACAGGACTATAAAGATACCAGGCGTTTCCCCCTGGAAGCTCCCTCGTGCGCT
CTCCTGTTCCGACCCTGCCGCTTACCGGATACCTGTCCGCCTTTCTCCCTTCGGGAAGCGTGGCGCTTTC
TCATAGCTCACGCTATAGGTATCTCAGTTCGGTGTAGGTCGTTCGCTCCAAGCTGGGCTGTGTGCACGAA
CCCCCCGTTCAGCCCGACCGCTGCGCCTTATCCGGTAACTATCGTCTTGAGTCCAACCCGGTAAGACACG
ACTTATCGCCACTGGCAGCAGCCACTGGTAACAGGATTAGCAGAGCGAGGTATGTAGGCGGTGCTACAGA
GTTCTTGAAGTGGTGGCCTAACTACGGCTACACTAGAAGAACAGTATTTGGTATCTGCGCTCTGCTGAAG
CCAGTTACCTTCGGAAAAAGAGTTGGTAGCTCTTGATCCGGCAAACAAACCACCGCTGGTAGCGGTGGTT
TTTTTGTTTGCAAGCAGCAGATTACGCGCAGAAAAAAAGGATCTCAAGAAGATCCTTTGATCTTTTCTAC
GGGGTCTGACGCTCAGTGGAACGAAAACTCACGTTAAGGGATTTTGGTCATGAGATTATCAAAAAGGATC
TTCACCTAGATCCTTTTAAATTAAAAATGAAGTTTTAAATCAATCTAAAGTATATATGAGTAAACTTGGT
CTGACAGTTACCAATGCTTAATCAGTGAGGCACCTATCTCAGCGATCTGTCTATTTCGTTCATCCATAGT
TGCCTGACTCCCCGTCGTGTAGATAACTACGATACGGGAGGGCTTACCATCTGGCCCCAGTGCTGCAATG
ATACCGCGAGACCCACGCTCACCGGCTCCAGATTTATCAGCAATAAACCAGCCAGCCGGAAGGGCCGAGC
GCAGAAGTGGTCCTGCAACTTTATCCGCCTCCATCCAGTCTATTAATTGTTGCCGGGAAGCTAGAGTAAG
TAGTTCGCCAGTTAATAGTTTGCGCAACGTTGTTGCCATTGCTACAGGCATCGTGGTGTCACGCTCGTCG
TTTGGTATGGCTTCATTCAGCTCCGGTTCCCAACGATCAAGGCGAGTTACATGATCCCCCATGTTGTGCA
AAAAAGCGGTTAGCTCCTTCGGTCCTCCGATCGTTGTCAGAAGTAAGTTGGCCGCAGTGTTATCACTCAT
GGTTATGGCAGCACTGCATAATTCTCTTACTGTCATGCCATCCGTAAGATGCTTTTCTGTGACTGGTGAG
TACTCAACCAAGTCATTCTGAGAATAGTGTATGCGGCGACCGAGTTGCTCTTGCCCGGCGTCAATACGGG
ATAATACCGCGCCACATAGCAGAACTTTAAAAGTGCTCATCATTGGAAAACGTTCTTCGGGGCGAAAACT
CTCAAGGATCTTACCGCTGTTGAGATCCAGTTCGATGTAACCCACTCGTGCACCCAACTGATCTTCAGCA
TCTTTTACTTTCACCAGCGTTTCTGGGTGAGCAAAAACAGGAAGGCAAAATGCCGCAAAAAAGGGAATAA
GGGCGACACGGAAATGTTGAATACTCATACTCTTCCTTTTTCAATATTATTGAAGCATTTATCAGGGTTA
TTGTCTCATGAGCGGATACATATTTGAATGTATTTAGAAAAATAAACAAATAGGGGTTCCGCGCACATTT
CCCCGAAAAGTGCCACCTGACGTCGACGGATCGGGAGATCTCCCGATCCCCTATGGTGCACTCTCAGTAC
AATCTGCTCTGATGCCGCATAGTTA
Features (pLannotate 1.2.2; 23 found; start..end, strand, type, name):
    164..543     +  enhancer       CMV enhancer: human cytomegalovirus immediate early enhancer
    544..747     +  promoter       CMV promoter: human cytomegalovirus (CMV) immediate early promoter
    743..776     +  LTR            5' LTR (truncated) (fragment): truncated 5' long terminal repeat (LTR) from HIV-1
    792..810     +  promoter       T7 promoter: promoter for bacteriophage T7 RNA polymerase
    853..1569    +  CDS            EBFP2: EBFP2 is a basic (constitutively fluorescent) blue fluorescent protein published in 2007, derived from Aequorea victoria. It is reported to be a rapidly-maturing monomer with moderate acid sensitivity.
   1738..2463    +  CDS            PhoCl: photocleavable protein that separates into two fragments upon exposure to violet light (Zhang et al., 2017)
   2472..2500    +  CDS            mWasabi (fragment): green variant of teal fluorescent protein mTFP1 (Ai et al., 2008)
   2569..3105    +  CDS            POLG_HCVCO (fragment): Experimental evidence at protein level: Swiss-Prot protein existence level 1. [RNA-directed RNA polymerase]: RNA-dependent RNA polymerase that performs primer-template recognition and RNA synthesis during viral replication. From Hepatitis C virus genotype 1b (isolate Con1) (HCV).
   3138..3362    +  polyA_signal   bGH poly(A) signal: bovine growth hormone polyadenylation signal
   3366..3387    +  promoter       SV40 promoter (fragment): SV40 enhancer and early promoter
   3408..3836    +  rep_origin     f1 ori (sequence partly withheld): f1 bacteriophage origin of replication; arrow indicates direction of (+) strand synthesis
   3850..4179    +  promoter       SV40 promoter: SV40 enhancer and early promoter
   4246..5037    +  CDS            neo: KKA2_KLEPN - Also known as kan, nptII. Experimental evidence at protein level: Swiss-Prot protein existence level 1. Resistance to kanamycin, neomycin, paromomycin, ribostamycin, butirosin and gentamicin B. From Klebsiella pneumoniae.
   5061..5219    +  CDS            ble (fragment): BLE_KLEPN - Experimental evidence at protein level: Swiss-Prot protein existence level 1. Binding protein with a strong affinity to the bleomycin family of antibiotics. Binds to CL990; an antimitotic-antibiotic compound. From Klebsiella pneumoniae.
   5214..5335    +  polyA_signal   SV40 poly(A) signal: SV40 polyadenylation signal
   5408..5424    -  protein_bind   lac operator: The lac repressor binds to the lac operator to inhibit transcription in E. coli. This inhibition can be relieved by adding lactose or isopropyl-β-D-thiogalactopyranoside (IPTG). lac repressor encoded by lacI
   5432..5462    -  promoter       lac promoter: promoter for the E. coli lac operon
   5477..5498    -  protein_bind   CAP binding site: CAP binding activates transcription in the presence of cAMP. E. coli catabolite activator protein
   5511..5603    -  CDS            lacI (fragment): lac repressor; lacI; The lac repressor binds to the lac operator to inhibit transcription in E. coli. This inhibition can be relieved by adding lactose or isopropyl-β-D-thiogalactopyranoside (IPTG).
   5786..6374    -  rep_origin     ori: high-copy-number ColE1/pMB1/pBR322/pUC origin of replication
   6545..7405    -  CDS            AmpR: β-lactamase; bla; confers resistance to ampicillin, carbenicillin, and related antibiotics
   7406..7510    -  promoter       AmpR promoter: bla
   7569..9       -  misc_feature   bom (fragment) (across the origin): basis of mobility region from pBR322
