[The description below was written by a language model from this plasmid's Addgene catalogue record and pLannotate feature annotations shown in this document.]
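Description:
pcDNA-I-PhoCl-HCVp is a mammalian expression plasmid built on the pcDNA3.1 backbone. It is propagated in E. coli through a high-copy ColE1/pUC-type origin with ampicillin selection (AmpR under its own bla promoter). It also carries an f1 origin for single-stranded DNA production. For selection in mammalian cells, an SV40 early promoter drives the neomycin phosphotransferase gene, followed by an SV40 polyadenylation signal, which allows G418 selection of stable transfectants. Short annotated fragments such as the lac promoter/operator region, lacI, ble, bom and an HIV-1 LTR-like stretch appear to be backbone remnants or similarity hits rather than functional parts.

The payload is a single synthetic open reading frame transcribed from the CMV enhancer/promoter and terminated by the bGH polyadenylation signal, with a T7 promoter just upstream of the coding region. The fusion begins with the blue fluorescent protein EBFP2. Next comes an unannotated stretch that presumably contains the peptide inhibitor named in the record (CP5-46A-4D5E, Ki of 10.5 nM), although the feature table does not mark it. PhoCl follows, a photocleavable protein that splits into two fragments under violet light, and the fusion ends with a segment matching the hepatitis C virus genotype 1b polyprotein. The automated annotation describes that segment with a polymerase function, but the construct name identifies it as the HCV protease (HCVp).

The name and layout suggest a light-activatable protease, in which the tethered inhibitor would be released by PhoCl photocleavage, while EBFP2 reports expression. Two sequence records (depositor and repository sequencing) differ slightly in length but share the same features. The depositor notes a methionine-to-isoleucine discrepancy that does not affect EBFP or PhoCl.
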