Addgene plasmid #87697: pcDNA-I-PhoCl-HCVp
Purpose: Express I-PhoCl-HCVp with N-term EBFP2 in mammalian cells
Depositing lab: Robert Campbell. Publication: Optogenetic control with a photocleavable protein, PhoCl. Zhang W, Lohman AW, Zhuravlova Y, Lu X, Wiens MD, Hoi H, Yaganoglu S, Mohr MA, Kitova EN, Klassen JS, Pantazis P, Thompson RJ, Campbell RE. Nat Methods. 2017 Mar 13. doi: 10.1038/nmeth.4222. PubMed 28288123.
Backbone
  Vector backbone: pcDNA3.1
  Vector type: Mammalian Expression
  Selectable markers: Neomycin (select with G418)
Growth in bacteria
  Bacterial resistance: Ampicillin, 100 μg/mL
  Growth temperature: 37°C
  Growth strain: DH5alpha
  Copy number: Unknown
Gene/Insert
  Gene/Insert name: I-PhoCl-HCVp containing the Ki = 10.5 nM inhibitor (CP5-46A-4D5E)
  Species: Synthetic
  Promoter: CMV
  Tag / fusion protein: EBFP (N terminal on insert)
  Cloning method: Unknown
  Sequencing primers: 5′ CMV-F; 3′ BGH-rev
Terms and licenses: Academic/Nonprofit Terms; Industry Terms: Not Available to Industry
Depositor comments: Please note that there's a M to I discrepancy between the reference sequence and Addgene's quality control sequence. The change does not affect EBFP or PhoCI.
How to cite: pcDNA-I-PhoCl-HCVp was a gift from Robert Campbell (Addgene plasmid # 87697 ; http://n2t.net/addgene:87697 ; RRID:Addgene_87697)
